Addgene plasmid #46670: pcDNA3.2 mir-1-1 reporter hsa-let-7a-1
Depositing lab: David Bartel. Depositing organization: Whitehead Institute for Biomedical Research. Publication: Beyond Secondary Structure: Primary-Sequence Determinants License Pri-miRNA Hairpins for Processing. Auyeung VC, Ulitsky I, McGeary SE, Bartel DP. Cell. 2013 Feb 14;152(4):844-58. doi: 10.1016/j.cell.2013.01.031. PubMed 23415231.
Backbone
  Vector backbone: pcDNA3.2 V5-DEST mir-1-1 reporter
  Backbone manufacturer: Bartel lab (Addgene plasmid# 46646)
  Backbone size w/o insert (bp): 8038
  Vector type: Mammalian Expression, RNAi
  Selectable markers: Neomycin (select with G418)
Growth in bacteria
  Bacterial resistance: Ampicillin, 100 μg/mL
  Growth temperature: 37°C
  Growth strain: DH5alpha
  Copy number: High Copy
Gene/Insert
  Gene/Insert name: hsa-let-7a-1 (alt name: let-7a-1 pri-mRNA)
  Species: H. sapiens (human)
  Entrez Gene: MIRLET7A1 (a.k.a. LET7A1, MIRNLET7A1, let-7a-1)
  Promoter: CMV
  Tag / fusion protein: hsa-mir-1-1 (C terminal on insert); V5 (C terminal on backbone)
  Cloning method: Gateway Cloning
  Sequencing primers: 5′ CMV-F; 3′ TK-pA-R
Terms and licenses: Academic/Nonprofit Terms; Industry Terms: Not Available to Industry
How to cite: pcDNA3.2 mir-1-1 reporter hsa-let-7a-1 was a gift from David Bartel (Addgene plasmid # 46670 ; http://n2t.net/addgene:46670 ; RRID:Addgene_46670)
