[The description below was written by a language model from this plasmid's Addgene catalogue record and pLannotate feature annotations shown in this document.]
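Description:
pcDNA3.2 mir-1-1 reporter hsa-let-7a-1 is a mammalian expression plasmid for assaying microRNA precursor processing. It was made by Gateway recombination of a human let-7a-1 primary miRNA fragment into a pcDNA3.2 V5-DEST derivative that already carries a mir-1-1 hairpin. In bacteria it replicates from a high-copy ColE1/pUC-type origin under ampicillin selection (AmpR with its bla promoter), and an f1 origin is also present. For mammalian cells, an SV40 early promoter drives a neomycin phosphotransferase gene followed by an SV40 poly(A) signal, allowing G418 selection. The annotated sequence is 6,209 nt, shorter than the 8,038 bp listed for the empty destination backbone. This is consistent with loss of the Gateway selection cassette on recombination, though the record does not say so explicitly.

The payload is a single CMV enhancer/promoter-driven transcript. Downstream of a T7 promoter, the let-7 precursor hairpin sits between attB1 and attB2 sites, followed by the mir-1 precursor hairpin, the backbone V5 tag sequence and an HSV TK polyadenylation signal. Because the insert is a noncoding pri-miRNA, the V5 tag is a leftover of the backbone and is not expected to serve as a fusion epitope. The "C-terminal tag" entry for hsa-mir-1-1 simply reflects its position 3′ of the insert.

Placing both hairpins on one transcript lets mir-1-1 act as a co-transcribed internal reference, so that processing of the let-7a-1 hairpin can be compared with it independently of transfection or transcription levels. This fits the associated study of the primary-sequence features that license pri-miRNA hairpins for processing. A few short annotated fragments (HIV-1 LTR, bGH poly(A), ble, lacI) appear to be incidental matches or backbone remnants.
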