Features (pLannotate 1.2.2; 24 found; start..end, strand, type, name):
     36..80      -  misc_feature   bom (fragment): basis of mobility region from pBR322
    235..614     +  enhancer       CMV enhancer: human cytomegalovirus immediate early enhancer
    615..818     +  promoter       CMV promoter: human cytomegalovirus (CMV) immediate early promoter
    814..847     +  LTR            5' LTR (truncated) (fragment): truncated 5' long terminal repeat (LTR) from HIV-1
    863..881     +  promoter       T7 promoter: promoter for bacteriophage T7 RNA polymerase
    911..935     +  protein_bind   attB1: mutant version of attB; recombination site for the Gateway® BP reaction BP Clonase™
   1085..1166    +  ncRNA          let-7: Accession: RF00027 - let-7 microRNA precursor
   1322..1346    -  protein_bind   attB2: mutant version of attB; recombination site for the Gateway® BP reaction BP Clonase™
   1424..1500    +  ncRNA          mir-1: Accession: RF00103 - mir-1 microRNA precursor family
   1699..1740    +  CDS            V5 tag: epitope tag from simian virus 5
   1824..1872    +  polyA_signal   HSV TK poly(A) signal: herpes simplex virus thymidine kinase polyadenylation signal (Cole and Stacy, 1985)
   1963..1979    -  polyA_signal   bGH poly(A) signal (fragment): bovine growth hormone polyadenylation signal
   2074..2502    +  rep_origin     f1 ori (sequence partly withheld): f1 bacteriophage origin of replication; arrow indicates direction of (+) strand synthesis
   2516..2845    +  promoter       SV40 promoter: SV40 enhancer and early promoter
   2912..3703    +  CDS            neo: KKA2_KLEPN - Also known as kan, nptII. Experimental evidence at protein level: Swiss-Prot protein existence level 1. Resistance to kanamycin, neomycin, paromomycin, ribostamycin, butirosin and gentamicin B. From Klebsiella pneumoniae.
   3729..3887    +  CDS            ble (fragment): BLE_KLEPN - Experimental evidence at protein level: Swiss-Prot protein existence level 1. Binding protein with a strong affinity to the bleomycin family of antibiotics. Binds to CL990; an antimitotic-antibiotic compound. From Klebsiella pneumoniae.
   3882..4003    +  polyA_signal   SV40 poly(A) signal: SV40 polyadenylation signal
   4076..4092    -  protein_bind   lac operator: The lac repressor binds to the lac operator to inhibit transcription in E. coli. This inhibition can be relieved by adding lactose or isopropyl-β-D-thiogalactopyranoside (IPTG). lac repressor encoded by lacI
   4100..4130    -  promoter       lac promoter: promoter for the E. coli lac operon
   4145..4166    -  protein_bind   CAP binding site: CAP binding activates transcription in the presence of cAMP. E. coli catabolite activator protein
   4179..4271    -  CDS            lacI (fragment): lac repressor; lacI; The lac repressor binds to the lac operator to inhibit transcription in E. coli. This inhibition can be relieved by adding lactose or isopropyl-β-D-thiogalactopyranoside (IPTG).
   4454..5042    -  rep_origin     ori: high-copy-number ColE1/pMB1/pBR322/pUC origin of replication
   5213..6073    -  CDS            AmpR: β-lactamase; bla; confers resistance to ampicillin, carbenicillin, and related antibiotics
   6074..6178    -  promoter       AmpR promoter: bla
>Addgene plasmid #46670 | pcDNA3.2 mir-1-1 reporter hsa-let-7a-1 | analyzer sequence | sequence record 66034
GACGGATCGGGAGATCTCCCGATCCCCTATGGTCGACTCTCAGTACAATCTGCTCTGATGCCGCATAGTT
AAGCCAGTATCTGCTCCCTGCTTGTGTGTTGGAGGTCGCTGAGTAGTGCGCGAGCAAAATTTAAGCTACA
ACAAGGCAAGGCTTGACCGACAATTGCATGAAGAATCTGCTTAGGGTTAGGCGTTTTGCGCTGCTTCGCG
ATGTACGGGCCAGATATACGCGTTGACATTGATTATTGACTAGTTATTAATAGTAATCAATTACGGGGTC
ATTAGTTCATAGCCCATATATGGAGTTCCGCGTTACATAACTTACGGTAAATGGCCCGCCTGGCTGACCG
CCCAACGACCCCCGCCCATTGACGTCAATAATGACGTATGTTCCCATAGTAACGCCAATAGGGACTTTCC
ATTGACGTCAATGGGTGGACTATTTACGGTAAACTGCCCACTTGGCAGTACATCAAGTGTATCATATGCC
AAGTACGCCCCCTATTGACGTCAATGACGGTAAATGGCCCGCCTGGCATTATGCCCAGTACATGACCTTA
TGGGACTTTCCTACTTGGCAGTACATCTACGTATTAGTCATCGCTATTACCATGGTGATGCGGTTTTGGC
AGTACATCAATGGGCGTGGATAGCGGTTTGACTCACGGGGATTTCCAAGTCTCCACCCCATTGACGTCAA
TGGGAGTTTGTTTTGGCACCAAAATCAACGGGACTTTCCAAAATGTCGTAACAACTCCGCCCCATTGACG
CAAATGGGCGGTAGGCGTGTACGGTGGGAGGTCTATATAAGCAGAGCTCTCTGGCTAACTAGAGAACCCA
CTGCTTACTGGCTTATCGAAATTAATACGACTCACTATAGGGAGACCCAAGCTGGCTAGTTAAGCTATCA
ACAAGTTTGTACAAAAAAGCAGGCTCATTTTCAACGTAAGTGAATGAAAATGGTCTAATACTATTTTTCT
TATCACTCACACAGGAAACCAGGATTACCGAGGAGGAAAAAAAGCCTTCCTGTGGTGCTCAACTGTGATT
CCTTTTCACCATTCACCCTGGATGTTCTCTTCACTGTGGGATGAGGTAGTAGGTTGTATAGTTTTAGGGT
CACACCCACCACTGGGAGATAACTATACAATCTACTGTCTTTCCTAACGTGATAGAAAAGTCTGCATCCA
GGCGGTCTGATAGAAAGTCAGTTAACTAATTGTACAATATTTAAGATTAACTTGTCTTAAAGAGATGTAG
TGCAGCATTTGTTTATGGCCTGGAAATAAATTAATTTAGAGATAAAGTCTGTAGCAAGTACACCCAGCTT
TCTTGTACAAAGTGGTTGATCTAGAGGGCCCGCAGTGGGGTCAGCTTCTACCGGGGCGGCGTCCCGGGGT
CTTGGAACTGCATGCAGACTGCCTGCTTGGGAAACATACTTCTTTATATGCCCATATGGACCTGCTAAGC
TATGGAATGTAAAGAAGTATGTATCTCAGGCCGGGACCTCTCTCGCCGCACTGAGGGGCACTCCACACCA
CGGGGGCCGCCGCGGCCGACAGCCAGCCAGGCGGCTGTGGTGGGGGTGAGGCTGGGGCGGCAGGCTGCCT
GGGCGTTGGTGGACGGTCGTGTCCCCGCCAGCATTGTTCTGTCACTTTGCCTGTGTCAGCAGGTGGAAGT
GCTCACCAGACATTCGAAGGTAAGCCTATCCCTAACCCTCTCCTCGGTCTCGATTCTACGCGTACCGGTT
AGTAATGAGTTTAAACGGGGGAGGCTAACTGAAACACGGAAGGAGACAATACCGGAAGGAACCCGCGCTA
TGACGGCAATAAAAAGACAGAATAAAACGCACGGGTGTTGGGTCGTTTGTTCATAAACGCGGGGTTCGGT
CCCAGGGCTGGCACTCTGTCGATACCCCACCGAGACCCCATTGGGGCCAATACGCCCGCGTTTCTTCCTT
TTCCCCACCCCACCCCCCAAGTTCGGGTGAAGGCCCAGGGCTCGCAGCCAACGTCGGGGCGGCAGGCCCT
GCCATAGCAGATCTGCGCAGCTGGGGCTCTAGGGGGTATCCCC
[124 nt withheld, positions 2074-2197]
C
[32 nt withheld, positions 2199-2230]
CA
[57 nt withheld, positions 2233-2289]
A
[49 nt withheld, positions 2291-2339]
CCTTTGACGTTGGAGTCCACGTTCTTT
[37 nt withheld, positions 2367-2403]
ACCCTATCTCGGTCTATTCTTTTGATTTATAAGGGATTTTGGGGATTTCGGCCTATTGGTTAAAAAATGA
GCTGATTTAACAAAAATTTAACGCGAATTAATTCTGTGGAATGTGTGTCAGTTAGGGTGTGGAAAGTCCC
CAGGCTCCCCAGCAGGCAGAAGTATGCAAAGCATGCATCTCAATTAGTCAGCAACCAGGTGTGGAAAGTC
CCCAGGCTCCCCAGCAGGCAGAAGTATGCAAAGCATGCATCTCAATTAGTCAGCAACCATAGTCCCGCCC
CTAACTCCGCCCATCCCGCCCCTAACTCCGCCCAGTTCCGCCCATTCTCCGCCCCATGGCTGACTAATTT
TTTTTATTTATGCAGAGGCCGAGGCCGCCTCTGCCTCTGAGCTATTCCAGAAGTAGTGAGGAGGCTTTTT
TGGAGGCCTAGGCTTTTGCAAAAAGCTCCCGGGAGCTTGTATATCCATTTTCGGATCTGATCAAGAGACA
GGATGAGGATCGTTTCGCATGATTGAACAAGATGGATTGCACGCAGGTTCTCCGGCCGCTTGGGTGGAGA
GGCTATTCGGCTATGACTGGGCACAACAGACAATCGGCTGCTCTGATGCCGCCGTGTTCCGGCTGTCAGC
GCAGGGGCGCCCGGTTCTTTTTGTCAAGACCGACCTGTCCGGTGCCCTGAATGAACTGCAGGACGAGGCA
GCGCGGCTATCGTGGCTGGCCACGACGGGCGTTCCTTGCGCAGCTGTGCTCGACGTTGTCACTGAAGCGG
GAAGGGACTGGCTGCTATTGGGCGAAGTGCCGGGGCAGGATCTCCTGTCATCTCACCTTGCTCCTGCCGA
GAAAGTATCCATCATGGCTGATGCAATGCGGCGGCTGCATACGCTTGATCCGGCTACCTGCCCATTCGAC
CACCAAGCGAAACATCGCATCGAGCGAGCACGTACTCGGATGGAAGCCGGTCTTGTCGATCAGGATGATC
TGGACGAAGAGCATCAGGGGCTCGCGCCAGCCGAACTGTTCGCCAGGCTCAAGGCGCGCATGCCCGACGG
CGAGGATCTCGTCGTGACCCATGGCGATGCCTGCTTGCCGAATATCATGGTGGAAAATGGCCGCTTTTCT
GGATTCATCGACTGTGGCCGGCTGGGTGTGGCGGACCGCTATCAGGACATAGCGTTGGCTACCCGTGATA
TTGCTGAAGAGCTTGGCGGCGAATGGGCTGACCGCTTCCTCGTGCTTTACGGTATCGCCGCTCCCGATTC
GCAGCGCATCGCCTTCTATCGCCTTCTTGACGAGTTCTTCTGAGCGGGACTCTGGGGTTCGCGAAATGAC
CGACCAAGCGACGCCCAACCTGCCATCACGAGATTTCGATTCCACCGCCGCCTTCTATGAAAGGTTGGGC
TTCGGAATCGTTTTCCGGGACGCCGGCTGGATGATCCTCCAGCGCGGGGATCTCATGCTGGAGTTCTTCG
CCCACCCCAACTTGTTTATTGCAGCTTATAATGGTTACAAATAAAGCAATAGCATCACAAATTTCACAAA
TAAAGCATTTTTTTCACTGCATTCTAGTTGTGGTTTGTCCAAACTCATCAATGTATCTTATCATGTCTGT
ATACCGTCGACCTCTAGCTAGAGCTTGGCGTAATCATGGTCATAGCTGTTTCCTGTGTGAAATTGTTATC
CGCTCACAATTCCACACAACATACGAGCCGGAAGCATAAAGTGTAAAGCCTGGGGTGCCTAATGAGTGAG
CTAACTCACATTAATTGCGTTGCGCTCACTGCCCGCTTTCCAGTCGGGAAACCTGTCGTGCCAGCTGCAT
TAATGAATCGGCCAACGCGCGGGGAGAGGCGGTTTGCGTATTGGGCGCTCTTCCGCTTCCTCGCTCACTG
ACTCGCTGCGCTCGGTCGTTCGGCTGCGGCGAGCGGTATCAGCTCACTCAAAGGCGGTAATACGGTTATC
CACAGAATCAGGGGATAACGCAGGAAAGAACATGTGAGCAAAAGGCCAGCAAAAGGCCAGGAACCGTAAA
AAGGCCGCGTTGCTGGCGTTTTTCCATAGGCTCCGCCCCCCTGACGAGCATCACAAAAATCGACGCTCAA
GTCAGAGGTGGCGAAACCCGACAGGACTATAAAGATACCAGGCGTTTCCCCCTGGAAGCTCCCTCGTGCG
CTCTCCTGTTCCGACCCTGCCGCTTACCGGATACCTGTCCGCCTTTCTCCCTTCGGGAAGCGTGGCGCTT
TCTCAATGCTCACGCTGTAGGTATCTCAGTTCGGTGTAGGTCGTTCGCTCCAAGCTGGGCTGTGTGCACG
AACCCCCCGTTCAGCCCGACCGCTGCGCCTTATCCGGTAACTATCGTCTTGAGTCCAACCCGGTAAGACA
CGACTTATCGCCACTGGCAGCAGCCACTGGTAACAGGATTAGCAGAGCGAGGTATGTAGGCGGTGCTACA
GAGTTCTTGAAGTGGTGGCCTAACTACGGCTACACTAGAAGGACAGTATTTGGTATCTGCGCTCTGCTGA
AGCCAGTTACCTTCGGAAAAAGAGTTGGTAGCTCTTGATCCGGCAAACAAACCACCGCTGGTAGCGGTGG
TTTTTTTGTTTGCAAGCAGCAGATTACGCGCAGAAAAAAAGGATCTCAAGAAGATCCTTTGATCTTTTCT
ACGGGGTCTGACGCTCAGTGGAACGAAAACTCACGTTAAGGGATTTTGGTCATGAGATTATCAAAAAGGA
TCTTCACCTAGATCCTTTTAAATTAAAAATGAAGTTTTAAATCAATCTAAAGTATATATGAGTAAACTTG
GTCTGACAGTTACCAATGCTTAATCAGTGAGGCACCTATCTCAGCGATCTGTCTATTTCGTTCATCCATA
GTTGCCTGACTCCCCGTCGTGTAGATAACTACGATACGGGAGGGCTTACCATCTGGCCCCAGTGCTGCAA
TGATACCGCGAGACCCACGCTCACCGGCTCCAGATTTATCAGCAATAAACCAGCCAGCCGGAAGGGCCGA
GCGCAGAAGTGGTCCTGCAACTTTATCCGCCTCCATCCAGTCTATTAATTGTTGCCGGGAAGCTAGAGTA
AGTAGTTCGCCAGTTAATAGTTTGCGCAACGTTGTTGCCATTGCTACAGGCATCGTGGTGTCACGCTCGT
CGTTTGGTATGGCTTCATTCAGCTCCGGTTCCCAACGATCAAGGCGAGTTACATGATCCCCCATGTTGTG
CAAAAAAGCGGTTAGCTCCTTCGGTCCTCCGATCGTTGTCAGAAGTAAGTTGGCCGCAGTGTTATCACTC
ATGGTTATGGCAGCACTGCATAATTCTCTTACTGTCATGCCATCCGTAAGATGCTTTTCTGTGACTGGTG
AGTACTCAACCAAGTCATTCTGAGAATAGTGTATGCGGCGACCGAGTTGCTCTTGCCCGGCGTCAATACG
GGATAATACCGCGCCACATAGCAGAACTTTAAAAGTGCTCATCATTGGAAAACGTTCTTCGGGGCGAAAA
CTCTCAAGGATCTTACCGCTGTTGAGATCCAGTTCGATGTAACCCACTCGTGCACCCAACTGATCTTCAG
CATCTTTTACTTTCACCAGCGTTTCTGGGTGAGCAAAAACAGGAAGGCAAAATGCCGCAAAAAAGGGAAT
AAGGGCGACACGGAAATGTTGAATACTCATACTCTTCCTTTTTCAATATTATTGAAGCATTTATCAGGGT
TATTGTCTCATGAGCGGATACATATTTGAATGTATTTAGAAAAATAAACAAATAGGGGTTCCGCGCACAT
TTCCCCGAAAAGTGCCACCTGACGTC
