>Addgene plasmid #46670 | pcDNA3.2 mir-1-1 reporter hsa-let-7a-1 | addgene partial sequence | sequence record 67911 | CMV-F 5'-CGCAAATGGGCGGTAGGCGTG-3'
AGCAGAGCTCTCTGGCTAACTAGAGAACCCACTGCTTACTGGCTTATCGAAATTAATACGACTCACTATA
GGGAGACCCAAGCTGGCTAGTTAAGCTATCAACAAGTTTGTACAAAAAAGCAGGCTCATTTTCAACGTAA
GTGAATGAAAATGGTCTAATACTATTTTTCTTATCACTCACACAGGAAACCAGGATTACCGAGGAGGAAA
AAAAGCCTTCCTGTGGTGCTCAACTGTGATTCCTTTTCACCATTCACCCTGGATGTTCTCTTCACTGTGG
GATGAGGTAGTAGGTTGTATAGTTTTAGGGTCACACCCACCACTGGGAGATAACTATACAATCTACTGTC
TTTCCTAACGTGATAGAAAAGTCTGCATCCAGGCGGTCTGATAGAAAGTCAGTTAACTAATTGTACAATA
TTTAAGATTAACTTGTCTTAAAGAGATGTAGTGCAGCATTTGTTTATGGCCTGGAAATAAATTAATTTAG
AGATAAAGTCTGTAGCAAGTACACCCAGCTTTCTTGTACAAAGTGGTTGATCTAGAGGGCCCGCAGTGGG
GTCAGCTTCTACCGGGGCGGCGTCCCGGGGTCTTGGAACTGCATGCAGACTGCCTGCTTGGGAAACATAC
TTCTTTATATGCCCATATGGACCTGCTAAGCTATGGAATGTAAAGAAGTATGTATCTCAGGCCGGGACCT
CTCTCGCCGCACTGAGGGGCACTCCACACCACGGGGGCCGCCGCGGCCGACAGCCAGCCAGGCGGCTGTG
GTGGGGGTGAGGCTGGGGCGGCAGGCTGCCTGGGCGTTGGTGGACGGTCGTGTCCCCGCCAGCATTGTTC
TGTCACTTTGCCTGTGTCAGCAGGTGGAAGTGCTCACCAGACATTCGAAGGTAAGCCTATCCCTAACCCT
CTCCTCGGTCTCGATTCTACGCGTACCGGTTAGTAATGAGTTTAAAC
